>Addgene plasmid #68697 | pMpGWB432 | depositor full sequence | sequence record 131814 | pMpGWB432 sequence 12206 bps
TTTCACGCCCTTTTAAATATCCGATTATTCTAATAAACGCTCTTTTCTCTTAGGTTTACCCGCCAATATA
TCCTGTCAAACACTGATAGTTTAAACTGAAGGCGGGAAACGACAATCTGATCCAAGCTCAAGCTGCTCTA
GCATTCGCCATTCAGGCTGCGCAACTGTTGGGAAGGGCGATCGGTGCGGGCCTCTTCGCTATTACGCCAG
CTGGCGAAAGGGGGATGTGCTGCAAGGCGATTAAGTTGGGTAACGCCAGGGTTTTCCCAGTCACGACGTT
GTAAAACGACGGCCAGTGCCAAGCTTGGGTCTAGACCAGCCATTATAGCAACTATGTTAAAAGTGACAGT
TTTCTCTAATCGGGAATCTTGTCCGTATTGAAAGTTCCCTGTTCAGTGACTGAGCCGCTTAATAATATTT
TCAGTTTCGAGTACGAGGGAGAGATTGAACAAATTTTGGGGTTTCAGGGCTAAATTCTGCAGGGGCTTTA
GTTTTGAGTCGGGTGAAACTTTCCTAAGTCTTGGCAATGAACTCACATTCGCCATTGTACCTATTAAATG
ACCCAAACATCCTTGACAACAAATTGACAAGTACGGGAACATGATCTTCAATATGAAATTTAATATGTCC
TTTATGTTGGCTTTCCTCATCAATGATTGGAAACTCACATACAAAGAAAAGCGTGATATAATAAATCACT
AGAATCTTCTCCGCTTTCTAAGACAGTAATGATGGATCCACGTGAGTGTGAAACATCAATATCAACATCG
GTAGGAGTAGAGAAGTTTCTAAATCAGAAAAAGTGAATAGACAAGACAACTTACTCCTTGAACGAGAATA
TTCCTCGAGAAAGAGGGAAAAGAGTAAAAAGAGTAAAAAGCCATGGTACAGAATAGCCCATTCCATGGTT
ATTGCAGTCAAACCGCTACGCCAGCAAAAACGGAACGAAACTAAACCCGTTCCACAAATTGCGAAAGATG
GAATGTATTCGCCATGTATATTTCGAGATTATTATGAGACTTCCGGTCCCGGGAAGATGGCCTGGGTTCA
CCGGGATCAGCCGAATTCCGACGTGATGGAGCACGGCCATGCATACTTCTAGAGAAGTCGGCCACCGTGA
AATTCGACGACGAGATGGTACTAGAATCACCGGGACAGTACACACCTCGTTCATGGCCTCGAGCATTCGA
TGTCGCTCTCACCTGCACAGCCTCGAGGTATCGAGAGGGTTCTAGGATGGACCAGCGATGTCTCGAGGAA
TTTAGAAAGATTTCATGCGCTCGTTGTGTGAGAGCCAAGGAAGCACATTATGGGGCCTATAAGTACCACG
CAAGGGCCTGGGGTTCCCATCAATCAAATCAGTGTTCAGACGATTTCCTCAAGCGATCATTGCACCGTGA
TCAGTGAAGCACAGACTTCAAGCTTTTGGCTTGCCTACTTCCACGTTCCCATCCGAGATCGACACCGAAT
TGTTGAGTTCTGTCTGATCTTCCTGCAGTCGAGAGCGAAGTTCCACCATCTAGAGTTATCAACAAGTTTG
TACAAAAAAGCTGAACGAGAAACGTAAAATGATATAAATATCAATATATTAAATTAGATTTTGCATAAAA
AACAGACTACATAATACTGTAAAACACAACATATCCAGTCACTATGGCGGCCCCTCGAGGGGCCGCATTA
GGCACCCCAGGCTTTACACTTTATGCTTCCGGCTCGTATAATGTGTGGATTTTGAGTTAGGATCCGGCGA
GATTTTCAGGAGCTAAGGAAGCTAAAATGGAGAAAAAAATCACTGGATATACCACCGTTGATATATCCCA
ATGGCATCGTAAAGAACATTTTGAGGCATTTCAGTCAGTTGCTCAATGTACCTATAACCAGACCGTTCAG
CTGGATATTACGGCCTTTTTAAAGACCGTAAAGAAAAATAAGCACAAGTTTTATCCGGCCTTTATTCACA
TTCTTGCCCGCCTGATGAATGCTCATCCGGAATTCCGTATGGCAATGAAAGACGGTGAGCTGGTGATATG
GGATAGTGTTCACCCTTGTTACACCGTTTTCCATGAGCAAACTGAAACGTTTTCATCGCTCTGGAGTGAA
TACCACGACGATTTCCGGCAGTTTCTACACATATATTCGCAAGATGTGGCGTGTTACGGTGAAAACCTGG
CCTATTTCCCTAAAGGGTTTATTGAGAATATGTTTTTCGTCTCAGCCAATCCCTGGGTGAGTTTCACCAG
TTTTGATTTAAACGTGGCCAATATGGACAACTTCTTCGCCCCCGTTTTCACCATGGGCAAATATTATACG
CAAGGCGACAAGGTGCTGATGCCGCTGGCGATTCAGGTTCATCATGCCGTCTGTGATGGCTTCCATGTCG
GCAGAATGCTTAATGAATTACAACAGTACTGCGATGAGTGGCAGGGCGGGGCGTAAACGCGTGGATCCGG
CTTACTAAAAGCCAGATAACAGTATGCGTATTTGCGCGCTGATTTTTGCGGTATAAGAATATATACTGAT
ATGTATACCCGAAGTATGTCAAAAAGAGGTGTGCTATGAAGCAGCGTATTACAGTGACAGTTGACAGCGA
CAGCTATCAGTTGCTCAAGGCATATATGATGTCAATATCTCCGGTCTGGTAAGCACAACCATGCAGAATG
AAGCCCGTCGTCTGCGTGCCGAACGCTGGAAAGCGGAAAATCAGGAAGGGATGGCTGAGGTCGCCCGGTT
TATTGAAATGAACGGCTCTTTTGCTGACGAGAACAGGGACTGGTGAAATGCAGTTTAAGGTTTACACCTA
TAAAAGAGAGAGCCGTTATCGTCTGTTTGTGGATGTACAGAGTGATATTATTGACACGCCCGGGCGACGG
ATGGTGATCCCCCTGGCCAGTGCACGTCTGCTGTCAGATAAAGTCTCCCGTGAACTTTACCCGGTGGTGC
ATATCGGGGATGAAAGCTGGCGCATGATGACCACCGATATGGCCAGTGTGCCGGTCTCCGTTATCGGGGA
AGAAGTGGCTGATCTCAGCCACCGCGAAAATGACATCAAAAACGCCATTAACCTGATGTTCTGGGGAATA
TAAATGTCAGGCTCCCTTATACACAGCCAGTCTGCAGGTCGACCATAGTGACTGGATATGTTGTGTTTTA
CAGTATTATGTAGTCTGTTTTTTATGCAAAATCTAATTTAATATATTGATATTTATATCATTTTACGTTT
CTCGTTCAGCTTTCTTGTACAAAGTGGTTGATAACAGCGCTTAGAGCTCGAATTTCCCCGATCGTTCAAA
CATTTGGCAATAAAGTTTCTTAAGATTGAATCCTGTTGCCGGTCTTGCGATGATTATCATATAATTTCTG
TTGAATTACGTTAAGCATGTAATAATTAACATGTAATGCATGACGTTATTTATGAGATGGGTTTTTATGA
TTAGAGTCCCGCAATTATACATTTAATACGCGATAGAAAACAAAATATAGCGCGCAAACTAGGATAAATT
ATCGCGCGCGGTGTCATCTATGTTACTAGATCGGGGAATTGGTTCCGGAACCAATTCGTAATCATGGTCA
TAGCTGTTTCCTGTGTGAAATTGTTATCCGCTCACAATTCCACACAACATACGAGCCGGAAGCATAAAGT
GTAAAGCCTGGGGTGCCTAATGAGTGAGCTAACTCACATTAGGCTGAATTAGGCGCGCCTATTTCTGAAT
TCAACACATTGCGGACGTTTTTAATGTACTGAATTAACGCCGAATTAATTCGGGGGATCTGGATTTTAGT
ACTGGATTTTGGTTTTAGGAATTAGAAATTTTATTGATAGAAGTATTTTACAAATACAAATACATACTAA
GGGTTTCTTATATGCTCAACACATGAGCGAAACCCTATAGGAACCCTAATTCCCTTATCTGGGAACTACT
CACACATTATTATGGAGAAACTCGAGCTTGTCGATCGACTCTAGCTAGAGGATCGATCCGAACCCCAGAG
TCCCGCTCAGAAGAACTCGTCAAGAAGGCGATAGAAGGCGATGCGCTGCGAATCGGGAGCGGCGATACCG
TAAAGCACGAGGAAGCGGTCAGCCCATTCGCCGCCAAGCTCTTCAGCAATATCACGGGTAGCCAACGCTA
TGTCCTGATAGCGGTCCGCCACACCCAGCCGGCCACAGTCGATGAATCCAGAAAAGCGGCCATTTTCCAC
CATGATATTCGGCAAGCAGGCATCGCCATGTGTCACGACGAGATCCTCGCCGTCGGGCATGCGCGCCTTG
AGCCTGGCGAACAGTTCGGCTGGCGCGAGCCCCTGATGCTCTTCGTCCAGATCATCCTGATCGACAAGAC
CGGCTTCCATCCGAGTACGTGCTCGCTCGATGCGATGTTTCGCTTGGTGGTCGAATGGGCAGGTAGCCGG
ATCAAGCGTATGCAGCCGCCGCATTGCATCAGCCATGATGGATACTTTCTCGGCAGGAGCAAGGTGAGAT
GACAGGAGATCCTGCCCCGGCACTTCGCCCAATAGCAGCCAGTCCCTTCCCGCTTCAGTGACAACGTCGA
GCACAGCTGCGCAAGGAACGCCCGTCGTGGCCAGCCACGATAGCCGCGCTGCCTCGTCCTGGAGTTCATT
CAGGGCACCGGACAGGTCGGTCTTGACAAAAAGAACCGGGCGCCCCTGCGCTGACAGCCGGAACACGGCG
GCATCAGAGCAGCCGATTGTCTGTTGTGCCCAGTCATAGCCGAATAGCCTCTCCACCCAAGCGGCCGGAG
AACCTGCGTGCAATCCATCTTGTTCAATCCCCATGGTCGATCGACAGATCTGCGAAAGCTCGAGAGAGAT
AGATTTGTAGAGAGAGACTGGTGATTTCAGCGTGTCCTCTCCAAATGAAATGAACTTCCTTATATAGAGG
AAGGGTCTTGCGAAGGATAGTGGGATTGTGCGTCATCCCTTACGTCAGTGGAGATATCACATCAATCCAC
TTGCTTTGAAGACGTGGTTGGAACGTCTTCTTTTTCCACGATGCTCCTCGTGGGTGGGGGTCCATCTTTG
GGACCACTGTCGGCAGAGGCATCTTGAACGATAGCCTTTCCTTTATCGCAATGATGGCATTTGTAGGTGC
CACCTTCCTTTTCTACTGTCCTTTTGATGAAGTGACAGATAGCTGGGCAATGGAATCCGAGGAGGTTTCC
CGATATTACCCTTTGTTGAAAAGTCTCAATAGCCCTTTGGTCTTCTGAGACTGTATCTTTGATATTCTTG
GAGTAGACGAGAGTGTCGTGCTCCACCATGTTCACATCAATCCACTTGCTTTGAAGACGTGGTTGGAACG
TCTTCTTTTTCCACGATGCTCCTCGTGGGTGGGGGTCCATCTTTGGGACCACTGTCGGCAGAGGCATCTT
GAACGATAGCCTTTCCTTTATCGCAATGATGGCATTTGTAGGTGCCACCTTCCTTTTCTACTGTCCTTTT
GATGAAGTGACAGATAGCTGGGCAATGGAATCCGAGGAGGTTTCCCGATATTACCCTTTGTTGAAAAGTC
TCAATAGCCCTTTGGTCTTCTGAGACTGTATCTTTGATATTCTTGGAGTAGACGAGAGTGTCGTGCTCCA
CCATGTTGGCAAGCTGCTCTAGCCAATACGCAAACCGAATTCAGAAATAAATTCAGCCTAATTCGGCGTT
AATTCAGTACATTAAAAACGTCCGCAATGTGTTATTAAGTTGTCTAAGCGTCAATTTGTTTACACCACAA
TATATCCTGCCACCAGCCAGCCAACAGCTCCCCGACCGGCAGCTCGGCACAAAATCACCACTCGATACAG
GCAGCCCATCAGTCCGGGACGGCGTCAGCGGGAGAGCCGTTGTAAGGCGGCAGACTTTGCTCATGTTACC
GATGCTATTCGGAAGAACGGCAACTAAGCTGCCGGGTTTGAAACACGGATGATCTCGCGGAGGGTAGCAT
GTTGATTGTAACGATGACAGAGCGTTGCTGCCTGTGATCAATTCGGGCACGAACCCAGTGGACATAAGCC
TGTTCGGTTCGTAAGCTGTAATGCAAGTAGCGTATGCGCTCACGCAACTGGTCCAGAACCTTGACCGAAC
GCAGCGGTGGTAACGGCGCAGTGGCGGTTTTCATGGCTTGTTATGACTGTTTTTTTGGGGTACAGTCTAT
GCCTCGGGCATCCAAGCAGCAAGCGCGTTACGCCGTGGGTCGATGTTTGATGTTATGGAGCAGCAACGAT
GTTACGCAGCAGGGCAGTCGCCCTAAAACAAAGTTAAACATCATGGGGGAAGCGGTGATCGCCGAAGTAT
CGACTCAACTATCAGAGGTAGTTGGCGTCATCGAGCGCCATCTCGAACCGACGTTGCTGGCCGTACATTT
GTACGGCTCCGCAGTGGATGGCGGCCTGAAGCCACACAGTGATATTGATTTGCTGGTTACGGTGACCGTA
AGGCTTGATGAAACAACGCGGCGAGCTTTGATCAACGACCTTTTGGAAACTTCGGCTTCCCCTGGAGAGA
GCGAGATTCTCCGCGCTGTAGAAGTCACCATTGTTGTGCACGACGACATCATTCCGTGGCGTTATCCAGC
TAAGCGCGAACTGCAATTTGGAGAATGGCAGCGCAATGACATTCTTGCAGGTATCTTCGAGCCAGCCACG
ATCGACATTGATCTGGCTATCTTGCTGACAAAAGCAAGAGAACATAGCGTTGCCTTGGTAGGTCCAGCGG
CGGAGGAACTCTTTGATCCGGTTCCTGAACAGGATCTATTTGAGGCGCTAAATGAAACCTTAACGCTATG
GAACTCGCCGCCCGACTGGGCTGGCGATGAGCGAAATGTAGTGCTTACGTTGTCCCGCATTTGGTACAGC
GCAGTAACCGGCAAAATCGCGCCGAAGGATGTCGCTGCCGACTGGGCAATGGAGCGCCTGCCGGCCCAGT
ATCAGCCCGTCATACTTGAAGCTAGACAGGCTTATCTTGGACAAGAAGAAGATCGCTTGGCCTCGCGCGC
AGATCAGTTGGAAGAATTTGTCCACTACGTGAAAGGCGAGATCACCAAGGTAGTCGGCAAATAATGTCTA
GCTAGAAATTCGTTCAAGCCGACGCCGCTTCGCGGCGCGGCTTAACTCAAGCGTTAGATGCACTAAGCAC
ATAATTGCTCACAGCCAAACTATCAGGTCAAGTCTGCTTTTATTATTTTTAAGCGTGCATAATAAGCCCT
ACACAAATTGGGAGATATATCATGCATGACCAAAATCCCTTAACGTGAGTTTTCGTTCCACTGAGCGTCA
GACCCCGTAGAAAAGATCAAAGGATCTTCTTGAGATCCTTTTTTTCTGCGCGTAATCTGCTGCTTGCAAA
CAAAAAAACCACCGCTACCAGCGGTGGTTTGTTTGCCGGATCAAGAGCTACCAACTCTTTTTCCGAAGGT
AACTGGCTTCAGCAGAGCGCAGATACCAAATACTGTCCTTCTAGTGTAGCCGTAGTTAGGCCACCACTTC
AAGAACTCTGTAGCACCGCCTACATACCTCGCTCTGCTAATCCTGTTACCAGTGGCTGCTGCCAGTGGCG
ATAAGTCGTGTCTTACCGGGTTGGACTCAAGACGATAGTTACCGGATAAGGCGCAGCGGTCGGGCTGAAC
GGGGGGTTCGTGCACACAGCCCAGCTTGGAGCGAACGACCTACACCGAACTGAGATACCTACAGCGTGAG
CTATGAGAAAGCGCCACGCTTCCCGAAGGGAGAAAGGCGGACAGGTATCCGGTAAGCGGCAGGGTCGGAA
CAGGAGAGCGCACGAGGGAGCTTCCAGGGGGAAACGCCTGGTATCTTTATAGTCCTGTCGGGTTTCGCCA
CCTCTGACTTGAGCGTCGATTTTTGTGATGCTCGTCAGGGGGGCGGAGCCTATGGAAAAACGCCAGCAAC
GCGGCCTTTTTACGGTTCCTGGCCTTTTGCTGGCCTTTTGCTCACATGTTCTTTCCTGCGTTATCCCCTG
ATTCTGTGGATAACCGTATTACCGCCTTTGAGTGAGCTGATACCGCTCGCCGCAGCCGAACGACCGAGCG
CAGCGAGTCAGTGAGCGAGGAAGCGGAAGAGCGCCTGATGCGGTATTTTCTCCTTACGCATCTGTGCGGT
ATTTCACACCGCATATGGTGCACTCTCAGTACAATCTGCTCTGATGCCGCATAGTTAAGCCAGTATACAC
TCCGCTATCGCTACGTGACTGGGTCATGGCTGCGCCCCGACACCCGCCAACACCCGCTGACGCGCCCTGA
CGGGCTTGTCTGCTCCCGGCATCCGCTTACAGACAAGCTGTGACCGTCTCCGGGAGCTGCATGTGTCAGA
GGTTTTCACCGTCATCACCGAAACGCGCGAGGCAGGGTGCCTTGATGTGGGCGCCGGCGGTCGAGTGGCG
ACGGCGCGGCTTGTCCGCGCCCTGGTAGATTGCCTGGCCGTAGGCCAGCCATTTTTGAGCGGCCAGCGGC
CGCGATAGGCCGACGCGAAGCGGCGGGGCGTAGGGAGCGCAGCGACCGAAGGGTAGGCGCTTTTTGCAGC
TCTTCGGCTGTGCGCTGGCCAGACAGTTATGCACAGGCCAGGCGGGTTTTAAGAGTTTTAATAAGTTTTA
AAGAGTTTTAGGCGGAAAAATCGCCTTTTTTCTCTTTTATATCAGTCACTTACATGTGTGACCGGTTCCC
AATGTACGGCTTTGGGTTCCCAATGTACGGGTTCCGGTTCCCAATGTACGGCTTTGGGTTCCCAATGTAC
GTGCTATCCACAGGAAAGAGACCTTTTCGACCTTTTTCCCCTGCTAGGGCAATTTGCCCTAGCATCTGCT
CCGTACATTAGGAACCGGCGGATGCTTCGCCCTCGATCAGGTTGCGGTAGCGCATGACTAGGATCGGGCC
AGCCTGCCCCGCCTCCTCCTTCAAATCGTACTCCGGCAGGTCATTTGACCCGATCAGCTTGCGCACGGTG
AAACAGAACTTCTTGAACTCTCCGGCGCTGCCACTGCGTTCGTAGATCGTCTTGAACAACCATCTGGCTT
CTGCCTTGCCTGCGGCGCGGCGTGCCAGGCGGTAGAGAAAACGGCCGATGCCGGGATCGATCAAAAAGTA
ATCGGGGTGAACCGTCAGCACGTCCGGGTTCTTGCCTTCTGTGATCTCGCGGTACATCCAATCAGCTAGC
TCGATCTCGATGTACTCCGGCCGCCCGGTTTCGCTCTTTACGATCTTGTAGCGGCTAATCAAGGCTTCAC
CCTCGGATACCGTCACCAGGCGGCCGTTCTTGGCCTTCTTCGTACGCTGCATGGCAACGTGCGTGGTGTT
TAACCGAATGCAGGTTTCTACCAGGTCGTCTTTCTGCTTTCCGCCATCGGCTCGCCGGCAGAACTTGAGT
ACGTCCGCAACGTGTGGACGGAACACGCGGCCGGGCTTGTCTCCCTTCCCTTCCCGGTATCGGTTCATGG
ATTCGGTTAGATGGGAAACCGCCATCAGTACCAGGTCGTAATCCCACACACTGGCCATGCCGGCCGGCCC
TGCGGAAACCTCTACGTGCCCGTCTGGAAGCTCGTAGCGGATCACCTCGCCAGCTCGTCGGTCACGCTTC
GACAGACGGAAAACGGCCACGTCCATGATGCTGCGACTATCGCGGGTGCCCACGTCATAGAGCATCGGAA
CGAAAAAATCTGGTTGCTCGTCGCCCTTGGGCGGCTTCCTAATCGACGGCGCACCGGCTGCCGGCGGTTG
CCGGGATTCTTTGCGGATTCGATCAGCGGCCGCTTGCCACGATTCACCGGGGCGTGCTTCTGCCTCGATG
CGTTGCCGCTGGGCGGCCTGCGCGGCCTTCAACTTCTCCACCAGGTCATCACCCAGCGCCGCGCCGATTT
GTACCGGGCCGGATGGTTTGCGACCGCTCACGCCGATTCCTCGGGCTTGGGGGTTCCAGTGCCATTGCAG
GGCCGGCAGACAACCCAGCCGCTTACGCCTGGCCAACCGCCCGTTCCTCCACACATGGGGCATTCCACGG
CGTCGGTGCCTGGTTGTTCTTGATTTTCCATGCCGCCTCCTTTAGCCGCTAAAATTCATCTACTCATTTA
TTCATTTGCTCATTTACTCTGGTAGCTGCGCGATGTATTCAGATAGCAGCTCGGTAATGGTCTTGCCTTG
GCGTACCGCGTACATCTTCAGCTTGGTGTGATCCTCCGCCGGCAACTGAAAGTTGACCCGCTTCATGGCT
GGCGTGTCTGCCAGGCTGGCCAACGTTGCAGCCTTGCTGCTGCGTGCGCTCGGACGGCCGGCACTTAGCG
TGTTTGTGCTTTTGCTCATTTTCTCTTTACCTCATTAACTCAAATGAGTTTTGATTTAATTTCAGCGGCC
AGCGCCTGGACCTCGCGGGCAGCGTCGCCCTCGGGTTCTGATTCAAGAACGGTTGTGCCGGCGGCGGCAG
TGCCTGGGTAGCTCACGCGCTGCGTGATACGGGACTCAAGAATGGGCAGCTCGTACCCGGCCAGCGCCTC
GGCAACCTCACCGCCGATGCGCGTGCCTTTGATCGCCCGCGACACGACAAAGGCCGCTTGTAGCCTTCCA
TCCGTGACCTCAATGCGCTGCTTAACCAGCTCCACCAGGTCGGCGGTGGCCCATATGTCGTAAGGGCTTG
GCTGCACCGGAATCAGCACGAAGTCGGCTGCCTTGATCGCGGACACAGCCAAGTCCGCCGCCTGGGGCGC
TCCGTCGATCACTACGAAGTCGCGCCGGCCGATGGCCTTCACGTCGCGGTCAATCGTCGGGCGGTCGATG
CCGACAACGGTTAGCGGTTGATCTTCCCGCACGGCCGCCCAATCGCGGGCACTGCCCTGGGGATCGGAAT
CGACTAACAGAACATCGGCCCCGGCGAGTTGCAGGGCGCGGGCTAGATGGGTTGCGATGGTCGTCTTGCC
TGACCCGCCTTTCTGGTTAAGTACAGCGATAACCTTCATGCGTTCCCCTTGCGTATTTGTTTATTTACTC
ATCGCATCATATACGCAGCGACCGCATGACGCAAGCTGTTTTACTCAAATACACATCACCTTTTTAGACG
GCGGCGCTCGGTTTCTTCAGCGGCCAAGCTGGCCGGCCAGGCCGCCAGCTTGGCATCAGACAAACCGGCC
AGGATTTCATGCAGCCGCACGGTTGAGACGTGCGCGGGCGGCTCGAACACGTACCCGGCCGCGATCATCT
CCGCCTCGATCTCTTCGGTAATGAAAAACGGTTCGTCCTGGCCGTCCTGGTGCGGTTTCATGCTTGTTCC
TCTTGGCGTTCATTCTCGGCGGCCGCCAGGGCGTCGGCCTCGGTCAATGCGTCCTCACGGAAGGCACCGC
GCCGCCTGGCCTCGGTGGGCGTCACTTCCTCGCTGCGCTCAAGTGCGCGGTACAGGGTCGAGCGATGCAC
GCCAAGCAGTGCAGCCGCCTCTTTCACGGTGCGGCCTTCCTGGTCGATCAGCTCGCGGGCGTGCGCGATC
TGTGCCGGGGTGAGGGTAGGGCGGGGGCCAAACTTCACGCCTCGGGCCTTGGCGGCCTCGCGCCCGCTCC
GGGTGCGGTCGATGATTAGGGAACGCTCGAACTCGGCAATGCCGGCGAACACGGTCAACACCATGCGGCC
GGCCGGCGTGGTGGTGTCGGCCCACGGCTCTGCCAGGCTACGCAGGCCCGCGCCGGCCTCCTGGATGCGC
TCGGCAATGTCCAGTAGGTCGCGGGTGCTGCGGGCCAGGCGGTCTAGCCTGGTCACTGTCACAACGTCGC
CAGGGCGTAGGTGGTCAAGCATCCTGGCCAGCTCCGGGCGGTCGCGCCTGGTGCCGGTGATCTTCTCGGA
AAACAGCTTGGTGCAGCCGGCCGCGTGCAGTTCGGCCCGTTGGTTGGTCAAGTCCTGGTCGTCGGTGCTG
ACGCGGGCATAGCCCAGCAGGCCAGCGGCGGCGCTCTTGTTCATGGCGTAATGTCTCCGGTTCTAGTCGC
AAGTATTCTACTTTATGCGACTAAAACACGCGACAAGAAAACGCCAGGAAAAGGGCAGGGCGGCAGCCTG
TCGCGTAACTTAGGACTTGTGCGACATGTCGTTTTCAGAAGACGGCTGCACTGAACGTCAGAAGCCGACT
GCACTATAGCAGCGGAGGGGTTGGATCAAAGTACTTTGATCCCGAGGGGAACCCTGTGGTTGGCATGCAC
ATACAAATGGACGAACGGATAAACCT
Features (pLannotate 1.2.2; 27 found; start..end, strand, type, name):
     54..78      -  misc_feature   RB T-DNA repeat: right border repeat from nopaline C58 T-DNA
    144..298     -  CDS            lacZα (fragment): LacZα fragment of β-galactosidase; lacZ fragment
   1532..1656    +  protein_bind   attR1: mutant version of attR; recombination site for the Gateway® LR reaction LR Clonase™
   1693..1723    +  promoter       lac UV5 promoter: E. coli lac promoter with an "up" mutation
   1748..1776    +  promoter       cat promoter (fragment): promoter of the E. coli cat gene encoding chloramphenicol acetyltransferase
   1777..2436    +  CDS            CmR: chloramphenicol acetyltransferase; cat; confers resistance to chloramphenicol
   2615..2773    +  CDS            ccdA (fragment): CCDA_ECO57 - Also known as H, letA. Experimental evidence at protein level: Swiss-Prot protein existence level 1. Antitoxin component of a type II toxin-antitoxin (TA) system which inhibits the post-segregational killing (PSK) of plasmid-free cells, also referred to as a plasmid addiction system. Binds to and blocks the activity of CcdB; will also remove bound CcdB protein from the CcdB-GyrA complex by forming a CcdA-CcdB complex, a process termed rejuvenation. Functions as a transcriptional corepressor for the ccdAB operon, repression also requires CcdB (By similarity). From Escherichia coli
   2778..3080    +  CDS            ccdB: CCDB_ECOLI - Also known as G, letB, letD. Experimental evidence at protein level: Swiss-Prot protein existence level 1. Toxic component of a type II toxin-antitoxin (TA) system, functioning in plasmid maintainence. Responsible for the post- segregational killing (PSK) of plasmid-free cells, also referred to as a plasmid addiction system. Half-life of over 2 hours. Cell killing by CcdB is accompanied by filamentation, defects in chromosome and plasmid segregation, defects in cell division, formation of anucleate cells, decreased DNA synthesis and plasmid loss. Interferes with the activity of DN
   3124..3248    -  protein_bind   attR2: mutant version of attR; recombination site for the Gateway® LR reaction LR Clonase™
   3280..3532    +  terminator     NOS terminator: nopaline synthase terminator and poly(A) signal
   3589..3611    -  protein_bind   lac operator (fragment): The lac repressor binds to the lac operator to inhibit transcription in E. coli. This inhibition can be relieved by adding lactose or isopropyl-β-D-thiogalactopyranoside (IPTG). lac repressor encoded by lacI
   3615..3645    -  promoter       lac promoter: promoter for the E. coli lac operon
   3660..3681    -  protein_bind   CAP binding site: CAP binding activates transcription in the presence of cAMP. E. coli catabolite activator protein
   3766..3940    -  polyA_signal   CaMV poly(A) signal: cauliflower mosaic virus polyadenylation signal
   3997..4789    -  CDS            NeoR/KanR (fragment): aminoglycoside phosphotransferase from Tn5; aph(3')-II (or nptII); confers resistance to neomycin, kanamycin, and G418 (Geneticin®)
   4857..5533    -  promoter       CaMV 35S promoter (enhanced): cauliflower mosaic virus 35S promoter with a duplicated enhancer region
   5728..5752    -  misc_feature   LB T-DNA repeat: left border repeat from nopaline C58 T-DNA
   6011..6034    +  promoter       Pc promoter (fragment): intI1 (promoter lies within the coding sequence); class 1 integron promoter
   6210..6266    +  CDS            GmR (fragment): gentamycin acetyltransferase; aacC1; confers resistance to gentamycin
   6277..7064    +  CDS            SmR (fragment): aminoglycoside adenylyltransferase (Murphy, 1985); aadA; confers resistance to spectinomycin and streptomycin
   7310..7898    +  rep_origin     ori: high-copy-number ColE1/pMB1/pBR322/pUC origin of replication
   8084..8224    -  misc_feature   bom: basis of mobility region from pBR322
   8326..8365    -  CDS            rop (fragment): Rop protein, which maintains plasmids at low copy number; rop
   8568..8762    -  rep_origin     pVS1 oriV: origin of replication for the Pseudomonas plasmid pVS1 (Heeb et al., 2000)
   8828..9901    -  CDS            pVS1 RepA: replication protein from the Pseudomonas plasmid pVS1 (Heeb et al., 2000)
  10330..10959   -  CDS            pVS1 StaA: stability protein from the Pseudomonas plasmid pVS1 (Heeb et al., 2000)
  11519..11920   -  CDS            Y4CG_SINFN (fragment): Protein inferred from homology: Swiss-Prot protein existence level 3. From Sinorhizobium fredii (strain NBRC 101917 / NGR234).
