[The description below was written by a language model from this plasmid's Addgene catalogue record and pLannotate feature annotations shown in this document.]
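Description:
pMpGWB432 is an empty Gateway destination binary vector for Agrobacterium-mediated plant transformation. It was designed mainly for the liverwort Marchantia polymorpha but is also usable in other plants. It derives from the pMpGWB400 backbone, and the full sequence record is about 12.2 kb. Outside the T-DNA, the plasmid carries a high-copy ColE1/pUC-type origin with a pBR322 bom site for propagation in E. coli. The pVS1 oriV, RepA and StaA functions allow replication and stable maintenance in Agrobacterium. Bacterial selection relies on an aadA spectinomycin/streptomycin resistance gene. Chloramphenicol resistance is also present while the Gateway cassette remains intact. Because that cassette encodes the CcdB gyrase toxin, the unrecombined vector is maintained in a ccdB-tolerant strain such as DB3.1.

Between the nopaline-type right and left T-DNA borders lie two units. The first is the expression module, in which the MpHSP17.8A1 promoter is recorded as cloned upstream of the Gateway cassette. The automated feature table does not annotate this promoter, but it leaves an unannotated stretch ahead of attR1 where the promoter would sit. The cassette runs attR1, CmR, ccdB, attR2 and is followed by a NOS terminator. An LR reaction with an entry clone replaces the CmR/ccdB segment with the gene of interest, and ccdB counter-selects unrecombined plasmids. No tag or reporter is annotated flanking the att sites. The promoter's name suggests a small heat-shock protein gene and therefore heat-inducible expression, though the record does not state this. The second unit is the plant selection marker, nptII driven by an enhanced CaMV 35S promoter with a CaMV poly(A) signal. It confers G418 resistance on transformants.
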