Addgene plasmid #68697: pMpGWB432
Purpose: (Empty Backbone) Gateway binary vector designed for transgenic research with Marchantia polymorpha as well as other plants
Depositing lab: Takayuki Kohchi. Depositing organization: Kyoto University, Graduate School of Biostudies. Publication: Development of Gateway Binary Vector Series with Four Different Selection Markers for the Liverwort Marchantia polymorpha. Ishizaki K, Nishihama R, Ueda M, Inoue K, Ishida S, Nishimura Y, Shikanai T, Kohchi T. PLoS One. 2015 Sep 25;10(9):e0138876. doi: 10.1371/journal.pone.0138876. eCollection 2015. PONE-D-15-25288 PubMed 26406247.
Backbone
  Vector backbone: pMpGWB400
  Backbone manufacturer: Kohchi Lab., Kyoto University
  Backbone size (bp): 9287
  Modifications to backbone: MpHSP17.8A1 promoter is cloned upstream of the Gateway cassette.
  Vector type: Plant Expression
  Promoter: MpHSP17.8A1 promoter
  Selectable markers: Neomycin (select with G418)
Growth in bacteria
  Bacterial resistance: Chloramphenicol and Spectinomycin, 25 & 50 μg/mL
  Growth temperature: 37°C
  Growth strain: DB3.1
  Copy number: High Copy
Gene/Insert
  Cloning method: Gateway Cloning
Resource information
  A portion of this plasmid was derived from a plasmid made by: The Gateway cassette was provided by Tsuyoshi Nakagawa at Shimane University, Japan.
Terms and licenses: Academic/Nonprofit Terms; Industry Terms: Not Available to Industry
How to cite: pMpGWB432 was a gift from Takayuki Kohchi (Addgene plasmid # 68697 ; http://n2t.net/addgene:68697 ; RRID:Addgene_68697)
