>Addgene plasmid #68697 | pMpGWB432 | addgene partial sequence | sequence record 128930 | CAT-R 5'-GCAACTGACTGAAATGCCTC-3'
ACGGATCCTAACTCAAAATCCACACATTATACGAGCCGGAAGCATAAAGTGTAAAGCCTGGGGTGCCTAA
TGCGGCCCCTCGAGGGGCCGCCATAGTGACTGGATATGTTGTGTTTTACAGTATTATGTAGTCTGTTTTT
TATGCAAAATCTAATTTAATATATTGATATTTATATCATTTTACGTTTCTCGTTCAGCTTTTTTGTACAA
ACTTGTTGATAACTCTAGATGGTGGAACTTC
