>Addgene plasmid #68697 | pMpGWB432 | addgene partial sequence | sequence record 131812 | GW-3 5'-GCATGATGACCACCGATATG-3'
GCTGATCTCAGCCACCGCGAAAATGACATCAAAAACGCCATTAACCTGATGTTCTGGGGAATATAAATGT
CAGGCTCCCTTATACACAGCCAGTCTGCAGGTCGACCATAGTGACTGGATATGTTGTGTTTTACAGTATT
ATGTAGTCTGTTTTTTATGCAAAATCTAATTTAATATATTGATATTTATATCATTTTACGTTTCTCGTTC
AGCTTTCTTGTACAAAGTGGTTGATAACAGCGCTTAGAGCTCGAATTTCCCCGATCGTTCAAACATTTGG
CAATAAAGTTTCTTAAGATTGAATCCTGTTGCCGGTCTTGCGATGATTATCATATAATTTCTGTTGAATT
ACGTTAAGCATGTAATAATTAACATGTAATGCATGACGTTATTTATGAGATGGGTTTTTATGATTAGAGT
CCCGCAATTATACATTTAATACGCGATAGAAAACAAAATATAGCGCGCAAACTAGGATAAATTATCGCGC
GCGGTGTCATCTATGTTACTAGATCGGGGAATTGGTTCCGGAACCAATTCGTAATCAT
