>Addgene plasmid #68697 | pMpGWB432 | addgene partial sequence | sequence record 131813 | GW-5 5'-AATCTCGCCGGATCCTAACT-3'
AGCCTGGGGTGCCTAATGCGGCCCCTCGAGGGGCCGCCATAGTGACTGGATATGTTGTGTTTTACAGTAT
TATGTAGTCTGTTTTTTATGCAAAATCTAATTTAATATATTGATATTTATATCATTTTACGTTTCTCGTT
CAGCTTTTTTGTACAAACTTGTTGATAACTCTAGATGGTGGAACTTCGCTCTCGACTGCAGGAAGATCAG
ACAGAACTCAACAATTCGGTGTCGATCTCGGATGGGAACGTGGAAGTAGGCAAGCCAAAAGCTTGAAGTC
TGTGCTTCACTGATCACGGTGCAATGATCGCTTGAGGAAATCGTCTGAACACTGATTTGATTGATGGGAA
CCCCAGGCCCTTGCGTGGTACTTATAGGCCCCATAATGTGCTTCCTTGGCTCTCACACAACGAGCGCATG
AAATCTTTCTAAATTCCTCGAGACATCGCTGGTCCATCCTAGAACCCTCTCGATACCTCGAGGCTGTGCA
GGTGAGAGCGACATCGAATGCTCGAGGCCATGAACGAGGTGTGTACTGTCCCGGTGATTCTAGTACCATC
TCGTCGTCGAATTTCACGGTGGCCGACTTCTCTAGAAGTATGCATGGCCGTGCTCCATCACGTCGGAATT
CGGCTGATCCCGGTGAACCCAGGCCATCTTCCCGGGACCGGAAGTCTCATAATAATCTCGAAATATACAT
GGCGAATACATTCCATCTTTCGCAATTTGTGGAACGGGTTTAGTTTCGTTCCGT
